>Addgene plasmid #58829 | pRS406-PHO5-GFP-2xOsh2 PH domain [short] | addgene partial sequence | sequence record 94330 | M13pUC-Rev 5'-AGCGGATAACAATTTCACACAGG-3'
GCCAGCGCGCAATTAACCCTCACTAAAGGGAACAAAAGCTGGAGCTCCACCGCGGTTATCACGAATTCTT
GTCTTTGGCGAATCTAATAGCGCTTTGTATAGCATTGACCCACCTAGTCGTTTCAATGGGATGATTGCCC
TTTAAGCGCCACCTTGTTGTGCCTGTGATGCCACCTAGCAACTCGAAATTCAGTTTTTCTGAAGAATCGA
TGTGTAAGCGGCACGTCGAAACTTTTAAAGTACCACGAGGCCTATCAACATGCGATTGGTCTTTGTAATA
TGACAGATTTCCGTCGCCACTTAAAATGAACCAACGTAATTTGTAGCCATGGGCAAAATTTGTCCATTTC
TTTAAAAACCCCTTATACGTAGGAGGCTTACTTGAAGATCCGGCACCAGCACCGGCGCCCTTGTCTTTGG
CGAATCTAATAGCGCTTTGTATAGCATTGACCCACCTAGTCGTTTCAATGGGATGATTGCCCTTTAAGCG
CCACCTTGTTGTGCCTGTGATGCCACCTAGCAACTCGAAATTCAGTTTTTCTGAAGAATCGATGTGTAAG
CGGCACGTCGAAACTTTTAAAGTACCACGAGGCCTATCAACATGCGATTGGTCTTTGTAATATGACAGAT
TTCCGTCGCCACTTAAAATGAACCAACGTAATTTGTAGCCATGGGCAAAATTTGTCCATTTCTTTAAAAA
CCCCTTATACGTAGGAGGCTTACTTGAAGATCTCAAGTCCTCTTCAGAAATGAGCTTTTGCTCCATGGAT
CCAAGCTTGTATAGTTCATCCATGCCATGTGTAATCCCAGCAGCTGTTACAAACTC
