>Addgene plasmid #58829 | pRS406-PHO5-GFP-2xOsh2 PH domain [short] | addgene partial sequence | sequence record 94338 | GFP-F 5'-GGTCCTTCTTGAGTTTGTAAC-3'
ATCTTCAAGTAAGCCTCCTACGTATAAGGGGTTTTTAAAGAAATGGACAAATTTTGCCCATGGCTACAAA
TTACGTTGGTTCATTTTAAGTGGCGACGGAAATCTGTCATATTACAAAGACCAATCGCATGTTGATAGGC
CTCGTGGTACTTTAAAAGTTTCGACGTGCCGCTTACACATCGATTCTTCAGAAAAACTGAATTTCGAGTT
GCTAGGTGGCATCACAGGCACAACAAGGTGGCGCTTAAAGGGCAATCATCCCATTGAAACGACTAGGTGG
GTCAATGCTATACAAAGCGCTATTAGATTCGCCAAAGACAAGGGCGCCGGTGCTGGTGCCGGATCTTCAA
GTAAGCCTCCTACGTATAAGGGGTTTTTAAAGAAATGGACAAATTTTGCCCATGGCTACAAATTACGTTG
GTTCATTTTAAGTGGCGACGGAAATCTGTCATATTACAAAGACCAATCGCATGTTGATAGGCCTCGTGGT
ACTTTAAAAGTTTCGACGTGCCGCTTACACATCGATTCTTCAGAAAAACTGAATTTCGAGTTGCTAGGTG
GCATCACAGGCACAACAAGGTGGCGCTTAAAGGGCAATCATCCCATTGAAACGACTAGGTGGGTCAATGC
TATACAAAGCGCTATTAGATTCGCCAAAGACAAGAATTCGTGATAACCGCGGTGGAGCTCCAGCTTTTTG
TTCCCTTTAGTGAGGGTTAATTGCGCGCTTGGCGTAATCATGGTCATAGCTGTTTCCTGTGTGAAATTGT
TATCCGCTCAC
