>Addgene plasmid #58829 | pRS406-PHO5-GFP-2xOsh2 PH domain [short] | addgene partial sequence | sequence record 94340 | pGEX3 5'-CCGGGAGCTGCATGTGTCAGAGG-3'
GGGCCTCGTGATACGCCTATTTTTATAGGTTAATGTCATGATAATAATGGTTTCTTAGACGTCAGGTGGC
ACTTTTCGGGGAAATGTGCGCGGAACCCCTATTTGTTTATTTTTCTAAATACATTCAAATATGTATCCGC
TCATGAGACAATAACCCTGATAAATGCTTCAATAATATTGAAAAAGGAAGAGTATGAGTATTCAACATTT
CCGTGTCGCCCTTATTCCCTTTTTTGCGGCATTTTGCCTTCCTGTTTTTGCTCACCCAGAAACGCTGGTG
AAAGTAAAAGATGCTGAAGATCAGTTGGGTGCACGAGTGGGTTACATCGAACTGGATCTCAACAGCGGTA
AGATCCTTGAGAGTTTTCGCCCCGAAGAACGTTTTCCAATGATGAGCACTTTTAAAGTTCTGCTATGTGG
CGCGGTATTATCCCGTATTGACGCCGGGCAAGAGCAACTCGGTCGCCGCATACACTATTCTCAGAATGAC
TTGGTTGAGTACTCACCAGTCACAGAAAAGCATCTTACGGATGGCATGACAGTAAGAGAATTATGCAGTG
CTGCCATAACCATGAGTGATAACACTGCGGCCAACTTACTTCTGACAACGATCGGAGGACCGAAGGAGCT
AACCGCTTTTTTGCACAACATGGGGGATCATGTAACTCGCCTTGATCGTTGGGAACCGGAGCTGAATGAA
GCCATACCAAACGACGAGCGTGACACCACGATGCCTGTAGCAATGGCAACAACGTTGCGCAAACTATTAA
CTGGCGAACTACTTACTCTAGC
