>Addgene plasmid #58829 | pRS406-PHO5-GFP-2xOsh2 PH domain [short] | addgene partial sequence | sequence record 94341 | M13pUC-Fwd 5'-CCCAGTCACGACGTTGTAAAACG-3'
GGGCGAATTGGGTACCGGGCCCCCCCTCGAGGTCGACGCTCTCCCTTATGCGACTCCTGCATTAGGAAGC
AGCCCAGTAGTAGGTTGAGGCCGTTGAGCACCGCCGCCGCAAGGAATGGTGCATGCAAGGAGATGGCGCC
CAACAGTCCCCCGGCCACGGGGCCTGCCACCATACCCACGCCGAAACAAGCGCTCATGAGCCCGAAGTGG
CGAGCCCGATCTTCCCCATCGGTGATGTCGGCGATATAGGCGCCAGCAACCGCACCTGTGGCGCCGGTGA
TGCCGGCCACGATGCGTCCGGCGTAGAGGATCGATCCGGTCACCTTACTTGGCAAGGCATATACCCATTT
GGGATAAGGGTAAACATCTTTGAATTGTCGAAATGAAACGTATATAAGCGCTGATGTTTTGCTAAGTCGA
GGTTAGTATGGCTTCATCTCTCATGAGAATAAGAACAACAACAAATAGAGCAAGCAAATTCGAGAATTCC
TGCAGCCCGGGCAATTCGAATATAATGTCTAAAGGAGAAGAACTTTTCACTGGAGTTGTCCCAATTCTTG
TTGAATTAGATGGTGATGTTAATGGGCACAAATTTTCTGTCAGTGGAGAGGGTGAAGGTGATGCAACATA
CGGAAAACTTACCCTTAAATTTATTTGCACTACTGGAAAACTACCTGTTCCATGGCCAACACTTGTCACT
ACTTTTACGTATGGTGTTCAATGCTTTTCAAGATACCCAGATCATATGAAACGGCATGACTTTTTCAAGA
GTGCCATGCCCGAAGGTTATGTACAGGAAAGAACTATATTTTTCAAAGATGACGGGAACTACAAGACACG
TGCTGAAGTCAAGTTTGAAGGTGATACCCTTGTTAATAGAATCGAGTTTAAAAGGTATTGA
