>Addgene plasmid #58829 | pRS406-PHO5-GFP-2xOsh2 PH domain [short] | addgene partial sequence | sequence record 95425 | URA3-R2 5'-TTGGCGGATAATGCCTTTAG-3'
GATATCCACATGTGTTTTTTAGTAAACAAATTTTGGGACCTAATGCTTCAACTAACTCCAGTAATTCCTT
GGTGGTACGAACATCCAATGAAGCACACAAGTTTGTTTGCTTTTCGTGCATGATATTAAATAGCTTGGCA
GCAACAGGACTAGGATGAGTAGCAGCACGTTCCTTATATGTAGCTTTCGACATGATTTATCTTCGTTTCC
TGCAGGTTTTTGTTCTGTGCAGTTGGGTTAAGAATACTGGGCAATTTCATGTTTCTTCAACACTACATAT
GCGTATATATACCAATCTAAGTCTGTGCTCCTTCCTTCGTTCTTCCTTCTGTTCGGAGATTACCGAATCA
AAAAAATTTCAAGGAAACCGAAATCAAAAAAAAGAATAAAAAAAAAATGATGAATTGAAAAGGTGGTATG
GTGCACTCTCAGTACAATCTGCTCTGATGCCGCATAGTTAAGCCAGCCCCGACACCCGCCAACACCCGCT
GACGCGCCCTGACGGGCTTGTCTGCTCCCGGCATCCGCTTACAGACAAGCTGTGACCGTCTCCGGGAGCT
GCATGTGTCAGAGGTTTTCACCGTCATCACCGAAACGCGCGAGACGAAAGGGCCTCGTGATACGCCTATT
TTTATAGGTTAATGTCATGATAATAATGGTTTCTTAGACGTCAGGTGGCACTTTTCGGGGAAATGTGCGC
GGAACCCCTATTTGTTTATTTTTCTAAATACATTCAAATATGTATCCGCTCATGAGACAATAACCCTGAT
AAATGCTTCAATAATATTG
