[The description below was written by a language model from this plasmid's Addgene catalogue record.]
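Description:
pRS406-PHO5-GFP-2xOsh2 PH domain [short] is a yeast expression plasmid built on the pRS406 backbone, a member of the pRS40x series of integrating shuttle vectors. These vectors lack a yeast replication origin, so they are normally maintained in Saccharomyces cerevisiae by integration into the genome, with URA3 providing auxotrophic selection in ura3 strains. In Escherichia coli the plasmid is propagated under ampicillin selection. The record lists the copy number as unknown, and no feature table is provided, so the exact layout of the elements cannot be confirmed here.

The payload is a tandem duplication of the short form of the pleckstrin homology (PH) domain from the budding yeast oxysterol-binding protein homologue Osh2p (OSH2, YDL019C). It is fused at its N terminus to GFP and a Myc epitope, both recorded as carried on the backbone. Expression is driven by the PHO5 promoter, the yeast acid phosphatase promoter, which is known to be regulated by phosphate availability. The depositor notes that the short form begins at serine 286, but the end residue as recorded appears truncated or mistyped, so the precise domain boundaries should be checked against the sequence.

The associated publication used the Osh2p PH domain to detect multiple pools of phosphatidylinositol 4-phosphate. The construct therefore serves as a fluorescent lipid biosensor for visualising this phosphoinositide in living yeast. Dimerising a PH domain is a common way to raise a probe's avidity for membranes, and the Myc tag allows detection with antibodies.
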