Addgene plasmid #58829: pRS406-PHO5-GFP-2xOsh2 PH domain [short]
Purpose: Expresses GFP-Tagged Osh2 PH domain in yeast
Depositing lab: Tim Levine. Depositing organization: University College London. Publication: Multiple pools of phosphatidylinositol 4-phosphate detected using the pleckstrin homology domain of Osh2p. Roy A, Levine TP. J Biol Chem. 2004 Oct 22;279(43):44683-9. Epub 2004 Jul 22. 10.1074/jbc.M401583200 PubMed 15271978.
Backbone
  Vector backbone: pRS406
  Backbone manufacturer: Stratagene
  Vector type: Yeast Expression
  Selectable markers: URA3
Growth in bacteria
  Bacterial resistance: Ampicillin, 100 μg/mL
  Growth temperature: 37°C
  Growth strain: DH5alpha
  Copy number: Unknown
Gene/Insert
  Gene/Insert name: 2xOsh2 PH domain [short] (alt name: Osh2p)
  Species: S. cerevisiae (budding yeast)
  GenBank ID: NM_001180078.1
  Entrez Gene: OSH2 (a.k.a. YDL019C)
  Promoter: PHO5
  Tag / fusion protein: GFP (N terminal on backbone); Myc (N terminal on backbone)
  Cloning method: Unknown
  Sequencing primers: 5′ N/A; 3′ N/A
Terms and licenses: Academic/Nonprofit Terms; Industry Terms: Not Available to Industry
Depositor comments: This plasmid contains two copies of the short form of Osh2 PH domain (short form: Serine286-Lysine39)
How to cite: pRS406-PHO5-GFP-2xOsh2 PH domain [short] was a gift from Tim Levine (Addgene plasmid # 58829 ; http://n2t.net/addgene:58829 ; RRID:Addgene_58829)
